Addgene plasmid #205650: LMAPTW
Purpose: shRNAmir backbone for RNA interference, with mTagBFP2 reporter
Depositing lab: Dapeng Wang. Depositing organization: Shandong Medical and Pharmaceutical University. Publication: miR-AB, a miRNA-based shRNA viral toolkit for multicolor-barcoded multiplex RNAi at a single-cell level. Wang D, Xiu J, Zhao J, Luo J. EMBO Rep. 2022 Apr 5;23(4):e53691. doi: 10.15252/embr.202153691. Epub 2022 Feb 24. PubMed 35201651.
Backbone
  Vector backbone: pLVX-Puro
  Backbone manufacturer: Clontech
  Vector type: Lentiviral
Growth in bacteria
  Bacterial resistance: Ampicillin, 100 μg/mL
  Growth temperature: 37°C
  Growth strain: NEB Stable
  Copy number: High Copy
Gene/Insert
  Gene/Insert name: miR-AB
  Species: Synthetic
  Promoter: mCMV
  Cloning method: Restriction Enzyme; 5′ cloning site BamHI (unknown if destroyed); 3′ cloning site ApaI (unknown if destroyed)
  Sequencing primers: 3′ PGK Reverse: GCCAGAGGCCACTTGTGTAG
Terms and licenses: Academic/Nonprofit Terms; Industry Terms: Not Available to Industry
How to cite: LMAPTW was a gift from Dapeng Wang (Addgene plasmid # 205650 ; http://n2t.net/addgene:205650 ; RRID:Addgene_205650)
