[The description below was written by a language model from this plasmid's Addgene catalogue record and pLannotate feature annotations shown in this document.]
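Description:
LMAPTW is a lentiviral shRNAmir backbone built on pLVX-Puro and intended for RNA interference with a blue fluorescent readout. It is maintained in E. coli through a high-copy ColE1/pUC-type origin and an ampicillin resistance gene (β-lactamase with its own promoter). Remnants of the lac promoter/operator region and an SV40 poly(A) signal sit in the bacterial backbone. The viral portion carries the usual HIV-1-derived cis elements: LTR sequences at both ends (both annotated by the software as truncated 5′ LTRs, each preceded by nef-derived sequence), the Ψ packaging signal with an adjoining gag fragment, the Rev response element for Rev-dependent nuclear export of the genomic RNA, and the cPPT/CTS, which aids nuclear import and transduction efficiency. Because the viral genes are absent apart from fragments, particle production depends on packaging functions supplied in trans.

The payload consists of two expression units in the same orientation. A mouse cytomegalovirus immediate early (mCMV) promoter drives the synthetic miR-AB insert, a microRNA-based shRNA scaffold. The annotation recognises only 3′ miR-30a flanking sequence at its downstream end, and roughly 900 nt between the promoter and that flank are unannotated, so the detailed content of this region is not stated in the record. Downstream, a mouse PGK promoter expresses mTagBFP2, a fast-maturing monomeric blue fluorescent protein that marks transduced cells, followed by a WPRE to enhance transcript stability and expression. No puromycin resistance gene is annotated despite the backbone's name, so blue fluorescence appears to be the only means of identifying transduced cells. The plasmid belongs to a toolkit designed for multicolor-barcoded, multiplexed RNAi at the single-cell level, with this member providing the blue channel.
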