Features (pLannotate 1.2.2; 22 found; start..end, strand, type, name):
    377..634     +  LTR            5' LTR (truncated): truncated 5' long terminal repeat (LTR) from HIV-1
    681..806     +  misc_feature   HIV-1 Ψ: packaging signal of human immunodeficiency virus type 1
    790..1128    +  CDS            HIV-1 gag (fragment): gag protein from human immunodeficiency virus 1; gag
   1303..1536    +  misc_feature   RRE: The Rev response element (RRE) of HIV-1 allows for Rev-dependent mRNA export from the nucleus to the cytoplasm.
   1913..2013    +  CDS            Rev (fragment): human immunodeficiency virus 1 (HIV-1) Rev protein; rev; enhances nuclear export of unspliced and incompletely spliced viral mRNAs
   2028..2143    +  misc_feature   cPPT/CTS: central polypurine tract and central termination sequence of HIV-1 (lacking the first T)
   2185..2720    +  promoter       mCMV promoter: mouse cytomegalovirus (CMV) immediate early promoter
   3665..3788    +  ncRNA          3' miR-30a: sequence downstream of the 71-nt precursor of the human miR-30a microRNA (Zeng et al., 2002) miRNA
   3802..4301    +  promoter       PGK promoter: mouse phosphoglycerate kinase 1 promoter
   4319..5029    +  CDS            mTagBFP2: mTagBFP2 is a basic (constitutively fluorescent) blue fluorescent protein published in 2011, derived from Entacmaea quadricolor. It is reported to be a very rapidly-maturing monomer with very low acid sensitivity.
   5041..5628    +  misc_feature   WPRE: woodchuck hepatitis virus posttranscriptional regulatory element
   5642..6040    +  CDS            nef (fragment): NEF_HV1BR - Experimental evidence at protein level: Swiss-Prot protein existence level 1. Extracellular Nef protein targets CD4(+) T-lymphocytes for apoptosis by interacting with CXCR4 surface receptors (PubMed:14990729). From Human immunodeficiency virus type 1 group M subtype B (isolate BRU/LAI) (HIV-1).
   6088..6345    +  LTR            5' LTR (truncated): truncated 5' long terminal repeat (LTR) from HIV-1
   6498..6514    -  protein_bind   lac operator: The lac repressor binds to the lac operator to inhibit transcription in E. coli. This inhibition can be relieved by adding lactose or isopropyl-β-D-thiogalactopyranoside (IPTG). lac repressor encoded by lacI
   6522..6552    -  promoter       lac promoter: promoter for the E. coli lac operon
   6567..6588    -  protein_bind   CAP binding site: CAP binding activates transcription in the presence of cAMP. E. coli catabolite activator protein
   6601..6693    -  CDS            lacI (fragment): lac repressor; lacI; The lac repressor binds to the lac operator to inhibit transcription in E. coli. This inhibition can be relieved by adding lactose or isopropyl-β-D-thiogalactopyranoside (IPTG).
   6876..7464    -  rep_origin     ori: high-copy-number ColE1/pMB1/pBR322/pUC origin of replication
   7635..8495    -  CDS            AmpR: β-lactamase; bla; confers resistance to ampicillin, carbenicillin, and related antibiotics
   8496..8600    -  promoter       AmpR promoter: bla
   8648..8782    +  polyA_signal   SV40 poly(A) signal: SV40 polyadenylation signal
   8949..329     +  CDS            nef (fragment) (across the origin): NEF_HV1BR - Experimental evidence at protein level: Swiss-Prot protein existence level 1. Extracellular Nef protein targets CD4(+) T-lymphocytes for apoptosis by interacting with CXCR4 surface receptors (PubMed:14990729). From Human immunodeficiency virus type 1 group M subtype B (isolate BRU/LAI) (HIV-1).
>Addgene plasmid #205650 | LMAPTW | addgene full sequence | sequence record 430328 | Addgene NGS Result
TGGAAGGGCTAATTCACTCCCAAAGAAGACAAGATATCCTTGATCTGTGGATCTACCACACACAAGGCTA
CTTCCCTGATTAGCAGAACTACACACCAGGGCCAGGGGTCAGATATCCACTGACCTTTGGATGGTGCTAC
AAGCTAGTACCAGTTGAGCCAGATAAGGTAGAAGAGGCCAATAAAGGAGAGAACACCAGCTTGTTACACC
CTGTGAGCCTGCATGGGATGGATGACCCGGAGAGAGAAGTGTTAGAGTGGAGGTTTGACAGCCGCCTAGC
ATTTCATCACGTGGCCCGAGAGCTGCATCCGGAGTACTTCAAGAACTGCTGATATCGAGCTTGCTACAAG
GGACTTTCCGCTGGGGACTTTCCAGGGAGGCGTGGCCTGGGCGGGACTGGGGAGTGGCGAGCCCTCAGAT
CCTGCATATAAGCAGCTGCTTTTTGCCTGTACTGGGTCTCTCTGGTTAGACCAGATCTGAGCCTGGGAGC
TCTCTGGCTAACTAGGGAACCCACTGCTTAAGCCTCAATAAAGCTTGCCTTGAGTGCTTCAAGTAGTGTG
TGCCCGTCTGTTGTGTGACTCTGGTAACTAGAGATCCCTCAGACCCTTTTAGTCAGTGTGGAAAATCTCT
AGCAGTGGCGCCCGAACAGGGACTTGAAAGCGAAAGGGAAACCAGAGGAGCTCTCTCGACGCAGGACTCG
GCTTGCTGAAGCGCGCACGGCAAGAGGCGAGGGGCGGCGACTGGTGAGTACGCCAAAAATTTTGACTAGC
GGAGGCTAGAAGGAGAGAGATGGGTGCGAGAGCGTCAGTATTAAGCGGGGGAGAATTAGATCGCGATGGG
AAAAAATTCGGTTAAGGCCAGGGGGAAAGAAAAAATATAAATTAAAACATATAGTATGGGCAAGCAGGGA
GCTAGAACGATTCGCAGTTAATCCTGGCCTGTTAGAAACATCAGAAGGCTGTAGACAAATACTGGGACAG
CTACAACCATCCCTTCAGACAGGATCAGAAGAACTTAGATCATTATATAATACAGTAGCAACCCTCTATT
GTGTGCATCAAAGGATAGAGATAAAAGACACCAAGGAAGCTTTAGACAAGATAGAGGAAGAGCAAAACAA
AAGTAAGACCACCGCACAGCAAGCGGCCGGCCGCTGATCTTCAGACCTGGAGGAGGAGATATGAGGGACA
ATTGGAGAAGTGAATTATATAAATATAAAGTAGTAAAAATTGAACCATTAGGAGTAGCACCCACCAAGGC
AAAGAGAAGAGTGGTGCAGAGAGAAAAAAGAGCAGTGGGAATAGGAGCTTTGTTCCTTGGGTTCTTGGGA
GCAGCAGGAAGCACTATGGGCGCAGCGTCAATGACGCTGACGGTACAGGCCAGACAATTATTGTCTGGTA
TAGTGCAGCAGCAGAACAATTTGCTGAGGGCTATTGAGGCGCAACAGCATCTGTTGCAACTCACAGTCTG
GGGCATCAAGCAGCTCCAGGCAAGAATCCTGGCTGTGGAAAGATACCTAAAGGATCAACAGCTCCTGGGG
ATTTGGGGTTGCTCTGGAAAACTCATTTGCACCACTGCTGTGCCTTGGAATGCTAGTTGGAGTAATAAAT
CTCTGGAACAGATTTGGAATCACACGACCTGGATGGAGTGGGACAGAGAAATTAACAATTACACAAGCTT
AATACACTCCTTAATTGAAGAATCGCAAAACCAGCAAGAAAAGAATGAACAAGAATTATTGGAATTAGAT
AAATGGGCAAGTTTGTGGAATTGGTTTAACATAACAAATTGGCTGTGGTATATAAAATTATTCATAATGA
TAGTAGGAGGCTTGGTAGGTTTAAGAATAGTTTTTGCTGTACTTTCTATAGTGAATAGAGTTAGGCAGGG
ATATTCACCATTATCGTTTCAGACCCACCTCCCAACCCCGAGGGGACCCGACAGGCCCGAAGGAATAGAA
GAAGAAGGTGGAGAGAGAGACAGAGACAGATCCATTCGATTAGTGAACGGATCTCGACGGTATCGCCTTT
AAAAGAAAAGGGGGGATTGGGGGGTACAGTGCAGGGGAAAGAATAGTAGACATAATAGCAACAGACATAC
AAACTAAAGAATTACAAAAACAAATTACAAAAATTCAAAATTTTCGGGTTTATTACAGGGACAGCAGAGA
TCCAGTTTATCGATTGGCACGTATACTGAGTCATTAGGGACTTTCCAATGGGTTTTGCCCAGTACATAAG
GTCAATAGGGGTGAATCAACAGGAAAGTCCCATTGGAGCCAAGTACACTGAGTCAATAGGGACTTTCCAT
TGGGTTTTGCCCAGTACAAAAGGTCAATAGGGGGTGAGTCAATGGGTTTTTCCCATTATTGGCACGTACA
TAAGGTCAATAGGGGTGAGTCATTGGGTTTTTCCAGCCAATTTAATTATAACGCCATGTACTTTCCCACC
ATTGACGTCAATGGGCTATTGAAACTAATGCAACGTGACCTTTAAACGGTACTTTCCCATAGCTGATTAA
TGGGAAAGTACCGTTGTCGAGCCAATACACGTCAATGGGAAGTGAAAGGGCAGCCAAAACGTAACACCGC
CCCGGTTTTCCCCTGGAAATTCCATATTGGCACGCATTCTATTGGCTGAGCTGCGTTCTACGTGGGTATA
AGAGGCGCGACCAGCGTCCGTACCGTCGCAGTCTTCGGTCTGACCACCGTAGAACGCAGAAGCGCTTCGA
CTAGGGATAACAGGGTAATTGTTTGAATGAGGCTTCAGTACTTTACAGAATCGTTGCCTGCACATCTTGG
AAACACTTGCTGGGATTACTTCGACTTCTTAACCCAACAGAAGGCTCGAGAAGGTATATTGCTGTTGACA
GGATCCACATTAACAACTTTAAGTCCAGCAATTTGAGTTAAGGGTGTTGCTCTCAATGATTTCACTAATG
GTTCAATTTTTAATTTCTTTTCTTCTGGTTCAAAATTCAAGTTTCAAGTGAAAGTGTAATATGCACCCAT
TTCTTTCAATAAATCTTCTAAATAGTCCACTAATGTTTTATTTTGTTTTTTACAAAATCAAGCAGCCTCT
GCTATCAATATAGAACCTTGTATTCCATCTTTATCTCTAGCTGAGTCATCAATTACATATCCATAACTTT
CTTCATAAGCAAAAACAAAATTTAATCCGTTATCTTCTTCTTTAGCAATTTCTCTACCCATTCATTTCAA
TCCAGTTAAAGTTTTTACAATCTTAACTCCATATTTTTCCTGAGCGATTCTATCACCCAAATCACTTGTT
ACAAAACTTGAATATAGAGCCGGATTTTTTGGAATGCTATTTAAGCGTTTTAGATTTGATAATTTTCAAT
CAATTAAAATTGGTCCTGTTTGATTTCCATCTAATCTTACAAAATGACCATCATGTTTTATTGCCATTCC
AAATCTGTCAGCATCTGGGTCATTCATAATAATAATATCTGCATCATGTTTAATACCATATTCAAGCGGT
ATTTTTCATGCAGGATCAAATTCTGGATTTGGATTTACAACATTTTTCAATGTTTCATCTTCAAATGCAC
GATCTTCACCCTCAATAACGTTATATCCTGATTCACGTAATCTTTTTGGGGTAAATTTAGTTCCTGTTCC
ATTAACTGCGCTAAAAATAGGGCCCTGCCTCGGACTTCAAGGGGCTAGAATTCGAGCAATTATCTTGTTT
ACTAAAACTGAATACCTTGCTATCTCTTTGATACATTTTTACAAAGCTGAATTAAAATGGTATAAATTAA
ATCACTTTTTTCAATTCTACCGGGTAGGGGAGGCGCTTTTCCCAAGGCAGTCTGGAGCATGCGCTTTAGC
AGCCCCGCTGGGCACTTGGCGCTACACAAGTGGCCTCTGGCCTCGCACACATTCCACATCCACCGGTAGG
CGCCAACCGGCTCCGTTCTTTGGTGGCCCCTTCGCGCCACCTTCTACTCCTCCCCTAGTCAGGAAGTTCC
CCCCCGCCCCGCAGCTCGCGTCGTGCAGGACGTGACAAATGGAAGTAGCACGTCTCACTAGTCTCGTGCA
GATGGACAGCACCGCTGAGCAATGGAAGCGGGTAGGCCTTTGGGGCAGCGGCCAATAGCAGCTTTGCTCC
TTCGCTTTCTGGGCTCAGAGGCTGGGAAGGGGTGGGTCCGGGGGCGGGCTCAGGGGCGGGCTCAGGGGCG
GGGCGGGCGCCCGAAGGTCCTCCGGAGGCCCGGCATTCTGCACGCTTCAAAAGCGCACGTCTGCCGCGCT
GTTCTCCTCTTCCTCATCTCCGGGCCTTTCGACCTTTAATTAACCACCATGGTGTCTAAGGGCGAAGAGC
TGATTAAGGAGAACATGCACATGAAGCTGTACATGGAGGGCACCGTGGACAACCATCACTTCAAGTGCAC
ATCCGAGGGCGAAGGCAAGCCCTACGAGGGCACCCAGACCATGAGAATCAAGGTGGTCGAGGGCGGCCCT
CTCCCCTTCGCCTTCGACATCCTGGCTACTAGCTTCCTCTACGGCAGCAAGACCTTCATCAACCACACCC
AGGGCATCCCCGACTTCTTCAAGCAGTCCTTCCCTGAGGGCTTCACATGGGAGAGAGTCACCACATACGA
AGACGGGGGCGTGCTGACCGCTACCCAGGACACCAGCCTCCAGGACGGCTGCCTCATCTACAACGTCAAG
ATCAGAGGGGTGAACTTCACATCCAACGGCCCTGTGATGCAGAAGAAAACACTCGGCTGGGAGGCGTTCA
CCGAGACGCTGTACCCCGCTGACGGCGGCCTGGAAGGCAGAAACGACATGGCCCTGAAGCTCGTGGGCGG
GAGCCATCTGATCGCAAACGCCAAGACCACATATAGATCCAAGAAACCCGCTAAGAACCTCAAGATGCCT
GGCGTGTACTATGTGGACTACAGACTGGAAAGAATCAAGGAGGCCAACAACGAGACCTACGTCGAGCAGC
ACGAGGTGGCAGTGGCCAGATACTGCGACCTCCCTAGCAAACTGGGGCACAAGCTAAATTAGGTTTAAAC
ATCAACCTCTGGATTACAAAATTTGTGAAAGATTGACTGGTATTCTTAACTATGTTGCTCCTTTTACGCT
ATGTGGATACGCTGCTTTAATGCCTTTGTATCATGCTATTGCTTCCCGTATGGCTTTCATTTTCTCCTCC
TTGTATAAATCCTGGTTGCTGTCTCTTTATGAGGAGTTGTGGCCCGTTGTCAGGCAACGTGGCGTGGTGT
GCACTGTGTTTGCTGACGCAACCCCCACTGGTTGGGGCATTGCCACCACCTGTCAGCTCCTTTCCGGGAC
TTTCGCTTTCCCCCTCCCTATTGCCACGGCGGAACTCATCGCCGCCTGCCTTGCCCGCTGCTGGACAGGG
GCTCGGCTGTTGGGCACTGACAATTCCGTGGTGTTGTCGGGGAAGCTGACGTCCTTTCCATGGCTGCTCG
CCTGTGTTGCCACCTGGATTCTGCGCGGGACGTCCTTCTGCTACGTCCCTTCGGCCCTCAATCCAGCGGA
CCTTCCTTCCCGCGGCCTGCTGCCGGCTCTGCGGCCTCTTCCGCGTCTTCGCCTTCGCCCTCAGACGAGT
CGGATCTCCCTTTGGGCCGCCTCCCCGCCTGGCCTGCAGGGGTACCTTTAAGACCAATGACTTACAAGGC
AGCTGTAGATCTTAGCCACTTTTTAAAAGAAAAGAGGGGACTGGAAGGGCTAATTCACTCCCAACGAAGA
CAAGATATCCTTGATCTGTGGATCTACCACACACAAGGCTACTTCCCTGATTAGCAGAACTACACACCAG
GGCCAGGGGTCAGATATCCACTGACCTTTGGATGGTGCTACAAGCTAGTACCAGTTGAGCCAGATAAGGT
AGAAGAGGCCAATAAAGGAGAGAACACCAGCTTGTTACACCCTGTGAGCCTGCATGGGATGGATGACCCG
GAGAGAGAAGTGTTAGAGTGGAGGTTTGACAGCCGCCTAGCATTTCATCACGTGGCCCGAGAGCTGCATC
CGGAGTACTTCAAGAACTGCTGATATCGAGCTTGCTACAAGGGACTTTCCGCTGGGGACTTTCCAGGGAG
GCGTGGCCTGGGCGGGACTGGGGAGTGGCGAGCCCTCAGATCCTGCATATAAGCAGCTGCTTTTTGCCTG
TACTGGGTCTCTCTGGTTAGACCAGATCTGAGCCTGGGAGCTCTCTGGCTAACTAGGGAACCCACTGCTT
AAGCCTCAATAAAGCTTGCCTTGAGTGCTTCAAGTAGTGTGTGCCCGTCTGTTGTGTGACTCTGGTAACT
AGAGATCCCTCAGACCCTTTTAGTCAGTGTGGAAAATCTCTAGCAGTAGTAGTTCATGTCATCTTATTAT
TCAGTATTTATAACTTGCAAAGAAATGAATATCAGAGAGTGAGAGGCCTTGACATTGCTAGCGTTTTACC
GTCGACCTCTAGCTAGAGCTTGGCGTAATCATGGTCATAGCTGTTTCCTGTGTGAAATTGTTATCCGCTC
ACAATTCCACACAACATACGAGCCGGAAGCATAAAGTGTAAAGCCTGGGGTGCCTAATGAGTGAGCTAAC
TCACATTAATTGCGTTGCGCTCACTGCCCGCTTTCCAGTCGGGAAACCTGTCGTGCCAGCTGCATTAATG
AATCGGCCAACGCGCGGGGAGAGGCGGTTTGCGTATTGGGCGCTCTTCCGCTTCCTCGCTCACTGACTCG
CTGCGCTCGGTCGTTCGGCTGCGGCGAGCGGTATCAGCTCACTCAAAGGCGGTAATACGGTTATCCACAG
AATCAGGGGATAACGCAGGAAAGAACATGTGAGCAAAAGGCCAGCAAAAGGCCAGGAACCGTAAAAAGGC
CGCGTTGCTGGCGTTTTTCCATAGGCTCCGCCCCCCTGACGAGCATCACAAAAATCGACGCTCAAGTCAG
AGGTGGCGAAACCCGACAGGACTATAAAGATACCAGGCGTTTCCCCCTGGAAGCTCCCTCGTGCGCTCTC
CTGTTCCGACCCTGCCGCTTACCGGATACCTGTCCGCCTTTCTCCCTTCGGGAAGCGTGGCGCTTTCTCA
TAGCTCACGCTGTAGGTATCTCAGTTCGGTGTAGGTCGTTCGCTCCAAGCTGGGCTGTGTGCACGAACCC
CCCGTTCAGCCCGACCGCTGCGCCTTATCCGGTAACTATCGTCTTGAGTCCAACCCGGTAAGACACGACT
TATCGCCACTGGCAGCAGCCACTGGTAACAGGATTAGCAGAGCGAGGTATGTAGGCGGTGCTACAGAGTT
CTTGAAGTGGTGGCCTAACTACGGCTACACTAGAAGAACAGTATTTGGTATCTGCGCTCTGCTGAAGCCA
GTTACCTTCGGAAAAAGAGTTGGTAGCTCTTGATCCGGCAAACAAACCACCGCTGGTAGCGGTGGTTTTT
TTGTTTGCAAGCAGCAGATTACGCGCAGAAAAAAAGGATCTCAAGAAGATCCTTTGATCTTTTCTACGGG
GTCTGACGCTCAGTGGAACGAAAACTCACGTTAAGGGATTTTGGTCATGAGATTATCAAAAAGGATCTTC
ACCTAGATCCTTTTAAATTAAAAATGAAGTTTTAAATCAATCTAAAGTATATATGAGTAAACTTGGTCTG
ACAGTTACCAATGCTTAATCAGTGAGGCACCTATCTCAGCGATCTGTCTATTTCGTTCATCCATAGTTGC
CTGACTCCCCGTCGTGTAGATAACTACGATACGGGAGGGCTTACCATCTGGCCCCAGTGCTGCAATGATA
CCGCGAGACCCACGCTCACCGGCTCCAGATTTATCAGCAATAAACCAGCCAGCCGGAAGGGCCGAGCGCA
GAAGTGGTCCTGCAACTTTATCCGCCTCCATCCAGTCTATTAATTGTTGCCGGGAAGCTAGAGTAAGTAG
TTCGCCAGTTAATAGTTTGCGCAACGTTGTTGCCATTGCTACAGGCATCGTGGTGTCACGCTCGTCGTTT
GGTATGGCTTCATTCAGCTCCGGTTCCCAACGATCAAGGCGAGTTACATGATCCCCCATGTTGTGCAAAA
AAGCGGTTAGCTCCTTCGGTCCTCCGATCGTTGTCAGAAGTAAGTTGGCCGCAGTGTTATCACTCATGGT
TATGGCAGCACTGCATAATTCTCTTACTGTCATGCCATCCGTAAGATGCTTTTCTGTGACTGGTGAGTAC
TCAACCAAGTCATTCTGAGAATAGTGTATGCGGCGACCGAGTTGCTCTTGCCCGGCGTCAATACGGGATA
ATACCGCGCCACATAGCAGAACTTTAAAAGTGCTCATCATTGGAAAACGTTCTTCGGGGCGAAAACTCTC
AAGGATCTTACCGCTGTTGAGATCCAGTTCGATGTAACCCACTCGTGCACCCAACTGATCTTCAGCATCT
TTTACTTTCACCAGCGTTTCTGGGTGAGCAAAAACAGGAAGGCAAAATGCCGCAAAAAAGGGAATAAGGG
CGACACGGAAATGTTGAATACTCATACTCTTCCTTTTTCAATATTATTGAAGCATTTATCAGGGTTATTG
TCTCATGAGCGGATACATATTTGAATGTATTTAGAAAAATAAACAAATAGGGGTTCCGCGCACATTTCCC
CGAAAAGTGCCACCTGACGTCGACGGATCGGGAGATCAACTTGTTTATTGCAGCTTATAATGGTTACAAA
TAAAGCAATAGCATCACAAATTTCACAAATAAAGCATTTTTTTCACTGCATTCTAGTTGTGGTTTGTCCA
AACTCATCAATGTATCTTATCATGTCTGGATCAACTGGATAACTCAAGCTAACCAAAATCATCCCAAACT
TCCCACCCCATACCCTATTACCACTGCCAATTACCTGTGGTTTCATTTACTCTAAACCTGTGATTCCTCT
GAATTATTTTCATTTTAAAGAAATTGTATTTGTTAAATATGTACTACAAACTTAGTAGT
